Addgene plasmid #131719: p3xFLAG CMV14 / BRAF-D594G
Purpose: Mammalian Expression of Flag tagged BRAF
Depositing lab: Jacques De Grève. Depositing organization: Vrije Universiteit Brussel. Publication: Non-V600 BRAF mutations recurrently found in lung cancer predict sensitivity to the combination of Trametinib and Dabrafenib. Noeparast A, Teugels E, Giron P, Verschelden G, De Brakeleer S, Decoster L, De Greve J. Oncotarget. 2016 Aug 26;8(36):60094-60108. doi: 10.18632/oncotarget.11635. eCollection 2017 Sep 1. PubMed 28947956.
Backbone
  Vector backbone: p3xFLAG-CMV-14
  Backbone manufacturer: Sigma-Aldrich
  Backbone size w/o insert (bp): 6310
  Vector type: Mammalian Expression
  Selectable markers: Neomycin (select with G418)
Growth in bacteria
  Bacterial resistance: Ampicillin, 100 μg/mL
  Growth temperature: 37°C
  Growth strain: DH5alpha
  Copy number: Unknown
Gene/Insert
  Gene/Insert name: BRAF (alt names: B-RAF; ENSG00000157764)
  Species: H. sapiens (human)
  Insert size (bp): 2301
  Mutation: D594G
  Entrez Gene: BRAF (a.k.a. B-RAF1, B-raf, BRAF-1, BRAF1, NS7, RAFB1)
  Promoter: CMV
  Tag / fusion protein: 3xFLAG (C terminal on backbone)
  Cloning method: Restriction Enzyme; 5′ cloning site Unknown (unknown if destroyed); 3′ cloning site Unknown (unknown if destroyed)
Terms and licenses: Academic/Nonprofit Terms; Industry Terms: Not Available to Industry
Depositor comments: Please also see https://www.ncbi.nlm.nih.gov/pubmed/29662630.
How to cite: p3xFLAG CMV14 / BRAF-D594G was a gift from Jacques De Grève (Addgene plasmid # 131719 ; http://n2t.net/addgene:131719 ; RRID:Addgene_131719)
