[The description below was written by a language model from this plasmid's Addgene catalogue record and pLannotate feature annotations shown in this document.]
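Description:
p3xFLAG CMV14 / BRAF-D594G is a mammalian expression plasmid built on the commercial p3xFLAG-CMV-14 backbone, carrying the human BRAF coding sequence with the D594G substitution. The sequenced construct is about 8.6 kb. In E. coli it replicates from a high-copy ColE1/pUC-type origin and is selected with ampicillin through the β-lactamase gene. An f1 origin is also present, which in principle allows single-stranded DNA production. The remaining bacterial annotations (lac promoter/operator, T7 promoter, and short lacI, lacZα and CloDF13 fragments) appear to be backbone remnants rather than functional parts of the design.

The BRAF open reading frame of roughly 2.3 kb sits directly downstream of the human cytomegalovirus immediate-early enhancer and promoter. It is followed by a backbone-encoded 3xFLAG epitope, so the kinase is expressed with a C-terminal triple FLAG tag for detection or immunoprecipitation with anti-FLAG antibodies. The transcript is terminated by the human growth hormone polyadenylation signal. A separate cassette uses the SV40 enhancer/early promoter to drive the neomycin phosphotransferase gene, ending in an SV40 poly(A) signal. This cassette permits G418 selection of stably transfected cells. The adjacent ble and str fragment annotations probably reflect flanking sequence carried along with neo, and only neomycin/G418 is recorded as a selectable marker.

The stated purpose is mammalian expression of FLAG-tagged BRAF. The associated publication concerns non-V600 BRAF mutations found in lung cancer and their sensitivity to combined trametinib and dabrafenib, which suggests use in studying the signalling and drug response of this variant. The restriction sites used for cloning are not recorded.
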