Features (pLannotate 1.2.2; 22 found; start..end, strand, type, name):
      1..380     +  enhancer       CMV enhancer: human cytomegalovirus immediate early enhancer
    382..581     +  promoter       CMV promoter: human cytomegalovirus (CMV) immediate early promoter
    621..2918    +  CDS            BRAF: BRAF_HUMAN - Also known as BRAF1, RAFB1. Experimental evidence at protein level: Swiss-Prot protein existence level 1. Protein kinase involved in the transduction of mitogenic signals from the cell membrane to the nucleus (Probable). Phosphorylates MAP2K1, and thereby activates the MAP kinase signal transduction pathway (PubMed:21441910, PubMed:29433126). May play a role in the postsynaptic responses of hippocampal neurons (PubMed:1508179). From Homo sapiens (Human).
   2937..3002    +  CDS            3xFLAG: three tandem FLAG® epitope tags, followed by an enterokinase cleavage site
   3013..3635    +  polyA_signal   hGH poly(A) signal: human growth hormone polyadenylation signal
   3677..3974    +  promoter       SV40 promoter: SV40 enhancer and early promoter
   4028..4819    +  CDS            neo: KKA2_KLEPN - Also known as kan, nptII. Experimental evidence at protein level: Swiss-Prot protein existence level 1. Resistance to kanamycin, neomycin, paromomycin, ribostamycin, butirosin and gentamicin B. From Klebsiella pneumoniae.
   4843..5220    +  CDS            ble: BLE_KLEPN - Experimental evidence at protein level: Swiss-Prot protein existence level 1. Binding protein with a strong affinity to the bleomycin family of antibiotics. Binds to CL990; an antimitotic-antibiotic compound. From Klebsiella pneumoniae.
   5262..5321    +  CDS            str (fragment): STR_KLEPN - Protein inferred from homology: Swiss-Prot protein existence level 3. The aminoglycoside phosphotransferases achieve inactivation of their antibiotic substrates by phosphorylation. From Klebsiella pneumoniae.
   5344..5367    -  rep_origin     CloDF13 ori (fragment): Plasmids containing the CloDF13 (CDF) origin of replication can be propagated in E. coli cells that contain additional plasmids with compatible origins.
   5368..5451    +  CDS            large T antigen (fragment): large T antigen from SV40 (simian virus 40)
   5474..5608    +  polyA_signal   SV40 poly(A) signal: SV40 polyadenylation signal
   5614..5632    -  promoter       T7 promoter: promoter for bacteriophage T7 RNA polymerase
   5670..5686    -  protein_bind   lac operator: The lac repressor binds to the lac operator to inhibit transcription in E. coli. This inhibition can be relieved by adding lactose or isopropyl-β-D-thiogalactopyranoside (IPTG). lac repressor encoded by lacI
   5694..5724    -  promoter       lac promoter: promoter for the E. coli lac operon
   5739..5760    -  protein_bind   CAP binding site: CAP binding activates transcription in the presence of cAMP. E. coli catabolite activator protein
   5773..5865    -  CDS            lacI (fragment): lac repressor; lacI; The lac repressor binds to the lac operator to inhibit transcription in E. coli. This inhibition can be relieved by adding lactose or isopropyl-β-D-thiogalactopyranoside (IPTG).
   6048..6636    -  rep_origin     ori: high-copy-number ColE1/pMB1/pBR322/pUC origin of replication
   6807..7667    -  CDS            AmpR: β-lactamase; bla; confers resistance to ampicillin, carbenicillin, and related antibiotics
   7668..7772    -  promoter       AmpR promoter: bla
   7799..8227    +  rep_origin     f1 ori (sequence partly withheld): f1 bacteriophage origin of replication; arrow indicates direction of (+) strand synthesis
   8258..8412    -  CDS            lacZα (fragment): LacZα fragment of β-galactosidase; lacZ fragment
>Addgene plasmid #131719 | p3xFLAG CMV14 / BRAF-D594G | addgene full sequence | sequence record 257755 | Addgene NGS Result
GACATTGATTATTGACTAGTTATTAATAGTAATCAATTACGGGGTCATTAGTTCATAGCCCATATATGGA
GTTCCGCGTTACATAACTTACGGTAAATGGCCCGCCTGGCTGACCGCCCAACGACCCCCGCCCATTGACG
TCAATAATGACGTATGTTCCCATAGTAACGCCAATAGGGACTTTCCATTGACGTCAATGGGTGGAGTATT
TACGGTAAACTGCCCACTTGGCAGTACATCAAGTGTATCATATGCCAAGTCCGCCCCCTATTGACGTCAA
TGACGGTAAATGGCCCGCCTGGCATTATGCCCAGTACATGACCTTACGGGACTTTCCTACTTGGCAGTAC
ATCTACGTATTAGTCATCGCTATTACCATGGTGATGCGGTTTTGGCAGTACACCAATGGGCGTGGATAGC
GGTTTGACTCACGGGGATTTCCAAGTCTCCACCCCATTGACGTCAATGGGAGTTTGTTTTGGCACCAAAA
TCAACGGGACTTTCCAAAATGTCGTAATAACCCCGCCCCGTTGACGCAAATGGGCGGTAGGCGTGTACGG
TGGGAGGTCTATATAAGCAGAGCTCGTTTAGTGAACCGTCAGAATTAAGCTTGCGGCCGCATGGCGGCGC
TGAGCGGTGGCGGTGGTGGCGGCGCGGAGCCGGGCCAGGCTCTGTTCAACGGGGACATGGAGCCCGAGGC
CGGCGCCGGCGCCGGCGCCGCGGCCTCTTCGGCTGCGGACCCTGCCATTCCGGAGGAGGTGTGGAATATC
AAACAAATGATTAAGTTGACACAGGAACATATAGAGGCCCTATTGGACAAATTTGGTGGGGAGCATAATC
CACCATCAATATATCTGGAGGCCTATGAAGAATACACCAGCAAGCTAGATGCACTCCAACAAAGAGAACA
ACAGTTATTGGAATCTCTGGGGAACGGAACTGATTTTTCTGTTTCTAGCTCTGCATCAATGGATACCGTT
ACATCTTCTTCCTCTTCTAGCCTTTCAGTGCTACCTTCATCTCTTTCAGTTTTTCAAAATCCCACAGATG
TGGCACGGAGCAACCCCAAGTCACCACAAAAACCTATCGTTAGAGTCTTCCTGCCCAACAAACAGAGGAC
AGTGGTACCTGCAAGGTGTGGAGTTACAGTCCGAGACAGTCTAAAGAAAGCACTGATGATGAGAGGTCTA
ATCCCAGAGTGCTGTGCTGTTTACAGAATTCAGGATGGAGAGAAGAAACCAATTGGTTGGGACACTGATA
TTTCCTGGCTTACTGGAGAAGAATTGCATGTGGAAGTGTTGGAGAATGTTCCACTTACAACACACAACTT
TGTACGAAAAACGTTTTTCACCTTAGCATTTTGTGACTTTTGTCGAAAGCTGCTTTTCCAGGGTTTCCGC
TGTCAAACATGTGGTTATAAATTTCACCAGCGTTGTAGTACAGAAGTTCCACTGATGTGTGTTAATTATG
ACCAACTTGATTTGCTGTTTGTCTCCAAGTTCTTTGAACACCACCCAATACCACAGGAAGAGGCGTCCTT
AGCAGAGACTGCCCTAACATCTGGATCATCCCCTTCCGCACCCGCCTCGGACTCTATTGGGCCCCAAATT
CTCACCAGTCCGTCTCCTTCAAAATCCATTCCAATTCCACAGCCCTTCCGACCAGCAGATGAAGATCATC
GAAATCAATTTGGGCAACGAGACCGATCCTCATCAGCTCCCAATGTGCATATAAACACAATAGAACCTGT
CAATATTGATGACTTGATTAGAGACCAAGGATTTCGTGGTGATGGAGGATCAACCACAGGTTTGTCTGCT
ACCCCCCCTGCCTCATTACCTGGCTCACTAACTAACGTGAAAGCCTTACAGAAATCTCCAGGACCTCAGC
GAGAAAGGAAGTCATCTTCATCCTCAGAAGACAGGAATCGAATGAAAACACTTGGTAGACGGGACTCGAG
TGATGATTGGGAGATTCCTGATGGGCAGATTACAGTGGGACAAAGAATTGGATCTGGATCATTTGGAACA
GTCTACAAGGGAAAGTGGCATGGTGATGTGGCAGTGAAAATGTTGAATGTGACAGCACCTACACCTCAGC
AGTTACAAGCCTTCAAAAATGAAGTAGGAGTACTCAGGAAAACACGACATGTGAATATCCTACTCTTCAT
GGGCTATTCCACAAAGCCACAACTGGCTATTGTTACCCAGTGGTGTGAGGGCTCCAGCTTGTATCACCAT
CTCCATATCATTGAGACCAAATTTGAGATGATCAAACTTATAGATATTGCACGACAGACTGCACAGGGCA
TGGATTACTTACACGCCAAGTCAATCATCCACAGAGACCTCAAGAGTAATAATATATTTCTTCATGAAGA
CCTCACAGTAAAAATAGGTGGTTTTGGTCTAGCTACAGTGAAATCTCGATGGAGTGGGTCCCATCAGTTT
GAACAGTTGTCTGGATCCATTTTGTGGATGGCACCAGAAGTCATCAGAATGCAAGATAAAAATCCATACA
GCTTTCAGTCAGATGTATATGCATTTGGAATTGTTCTGTATGAATTGATGACTGGACAGTTACCTTATTC
AAACATCAACAACAGGGACCAGATAATTTTTATGGTGGGACGAGGATACCTGTCTCCAGATCTCAGTAAG
GTACGGAGTAACTGTCCAAAAGCCATGAAGAGATTAATGGCAGAGTGCCTCAAAAAGAAAAGAGATGAGA
GACCACTCTTTCCCCAAATTCTCGCCTCTATTGAGCTGCTGGCCCGCTCATTGCCAAAAATTCACCGCAG
TGCATCAGAACCCTCCTTGAATCGGGCTGGTTTCCAAACAGAGGATTTTAGTCTATATGCTTGTGCTTCT
CCAAAAACACCCATCCAGGCAGGGGGATATGGTGCGTTTCCTGTCCACTCTAGAGGATCCCGGGCTGACT
ACAAAGACCATGACGGTGATTATAAAGATCATGACATCGACTACAAGGATGACGATGACAAGTAGTGATC
CCGGGTGGCATCCCTGTGACCCCTCCCCAGTGCCTCTCCTGGCCCTGGAAGTTGCCACTCCAGTGCCCAC
CAGCCTTGTCCTAATAAAATTAAGTTGCATCATTTTGTCTGACTAGGTGTCCTTCTATAATATTATGGGG
TGGAGGGGGGTGGTATGGAGCAAGGGGCAAGTTGGGAAGACAACCTGTAGGGCCTGCGGGGTCTATTGGG
AACCAAGCTGGAGTGCAGTGGCACAATCTTGGCTCACTGCAATCTCCGCCTCCTGGGTTCAAGCGATTCT
CCTGCCTCAGCCTCCCGAGTTGTTGGGATTCCAGGCATGCATGACCAGGCTCAGCTAATTTTTGTTTTTT
TGGTAGAGACGGGGTTTCACCATATTGGCCAGGCTGGTCTCCAACTCCTAATCTCAGGTGATCTACCCAC
CTTGGCCTCCCAAATTGCTGGGATTACAGGCGTGAACCACTGCTCCCTTCCCTGTCCTTCTGATTTTAAA
ATAACTATACCAGCAGGAGGACGTCCAGACACAGCATAGGCTACCTGGCCATGCCCAACCGGTGGGACAT
TTGAGTTGCTTGCTTGGCACTGTCCTCTCATGCGTTGGGTCCACTCAGTAGATGCCTGTTGAATTGGGTA
CGCGGCCAGCTTGGCTGTGGAATGTGTGTCAGTTAGGGTGTGGAAAGTCCCCAGGCTCCCCAGCAGGCAG
AAGTATGCAAAGCATGCATCTCAATTAGTCAGCAACCAGGTGTGGAAAGTCCCCAGGCTCCCCAGCAGGC
AGAAGTATGCAAAGCATGCATCTCAATTAGTCAGCAACCATAGTCCCGCCCCTAACTCCGCCCATCCCGC
CCCTAACTCCGCCCAGTTCCGCCCATTCTCCGCCCCATGGCTGACTAATTTTTTTTATTTATGCAGAGGC
CGAGGCCGCCTCGGCCTCTGAGCTATTCCAGAAGTAGTGAGGAGGCTTTTTTGGAGGAATTGATCAGCTT
GGGATCTGATCAAGAGACAGGATGAGGATCGTTTCGCATGATTGAACAAGATGGATTGCACGCAGGTTCT
CCGGCCGCTTGGGTGGAGAGGCTATTCGGCTATGACTGGGCACAACAGACAATCGGCTGCTCTGATGCCG
CCGTGTTCCGGCTGTCAGCGCAGGGGCGCCCGGTTCTTTTTGTCAAGACCGACCTGTCCGGTGCCCTGAA
TGAACTGCAGGACGAGGCAGCGCGGCTATCGTGGCTGGCCACGACGGGCGTTCCTTGCGCAGCTGTGCTC
GACGTTGTCACTGAAGCGGGAAGGGACTGGCTGCTATTGGGCGAAGTGCCGGGGCAGGATCTCCTGTCAT
CTCACCTTGCTCCTGCCGAGAAAGTATCCATCATGGCTGATGCAATGCGGCGGCTGCATACGCTTGATCC
GGCTACCTGCCCATTCGACCACCAAGCGAAACATCGCATCGAGCGAGCACGTACTCGGATGGAAGCCGGT
CTTGTCGATCAGGATGATCTGGACGAAGAGCATCAGGGGCTCGCGCCAGCCGAACTGTTCGCCAGGCTCA
AGGCGCGCATGCCCGACGGCGAGGATCTCGTCGTGACCCATGGCGATGCCTGCTTGCCGAATATCATGGT
GGAAAATGGCCGCTTTTCTGGATTCATCGACTGTGGCCGGCTGGGTGTGGCGGACCGCTATCAGGACATA
GCGTTGGCTACCCGTGATATTGCTGAAGAGCTTGGCGGCGAATGGGCTGACCGCTTCCTCGTGCTTTACG
GTATCGCCGCTCCCGATTCGCAGCGCATCGCCTTCTATCGCCTTCTTGACGAGTTCTTCTGAGCGGGACT
CTGGGGTTCGAAATGACCGACCAAGCGACGCCCAACCTGCCATCACGAGATTTCGATTCCACCGCCGCCT
TCTATGAAAGGTTGGGCTTCGGAATCGTTTTCCGGGACGCCGGCTGGATGATCCTCCAGCGCGGGGATCT
CATGCTGGAGTTCTTCGCCCACCCCGGGCTCGATCCCCTCGCGAGTTGGTTCAGCTGCTGCCTGAGGCTG
GACGACCTCGCGGAGTTCTACCGGCAGTGCAAATCCGTCGGCATCCAGGAAACCAGCAGCGGCTATCCGC
GCATCCATGCCCCCGAACTGCAGGAGTGGGGAGGCACGATGGCCGCTTTGGTCGACCCGGACGGGACGCT
CCTGCGCCTGATACAGAACGAATTGCTTGCAGGCATCTCATGAGTGTGTCTTCCCGTTTTCCGCCTGAGG
TCACTGCGTGGATGGAGCGCTGGCGCCTGCTGCGCGACGGCGAGCTGCTCACCACCCACTCGCCAAGCTG
GAACCGTAAAAAGGCCGCGTTGCTGGCGTTTTTCCATAGGCTCCGCCGATCATAATCAGCCATACCACAT
TTGTAGAGGTTTTACTTGCTTTAAAAAACCTCCCACACCTCCCCCTGAACCTGAAACATAAAATGAATGC
AATTGTTGTTGTTAACTTGTTTATTGCAGCTTATAATGGTTACAAATAAAGCAATAGCATCACAAATTTC
ACAAATAAAGCATTTTTTTCACTGCATTCTAGTTGTGGTTTGTCCAAACTCATCAATGTATCTTATCATG
TCTGGATCAATTCCCTATAGTGAGTCGTATTAAATTCGTAATCATGTCATAGCTGTTTCCTGTGTGAAAT
TGTTATCCGCTCACAATTCCACACAACATACGAGCCGGAAGCATAAAGTGTAAAGCCTGGGGTGCCTAAT
GAGTGAGCTAACTCACATTAATTGCGTTGCGCTCACTGCCCGCTTTCCAGTCGGGAAACCTGTCGTGCCA
GCTGCATTAATGAATCGGCCAACGCGCGGGGAGAGGCGGTTTGCGTATTGGGCGCTCTTCCGCTTCCTCG
CTCACTGACTCGCTGCGCTCGGTCGTTCGGCTGCGGCGAGCGGTATCAGCTCACTCAAAGGCGGTAATAC
GGTTATCCACAGAATCAGGGGATAACGCAGGAAAGAACATGTGAGCAAAAGGCCAGCAAAAGGCCAGGAA
CCGTAAAAAGGCCGCGTTGCTGGCGTTTTTCCATAGGCTCCGCCCCCCTGACGAGCATCACAAAAATCGA
CGCTCAAGTCAGAGGTGGCGAAACCCGACAGGACTATAAAGATACCAGGCGTTTCCCCCTGGAAGCTCCC
TCGTGCGCTCTCCTGTTCCGACCCTGCCGCTTACCGGATACCTGTCCGCCTTTCTCCCTTCGGGAAGCGT
GGCGCTTTCTCATAGCTCACGCTGTAGGTATCTCAGTTCGGTGTAGGTCGTTCGCTCCAAGCTGGGCTGT
GTGCACGAACCCCCCGTTCAGCCCGACCGCTGCGCCTTATCCGGTAACTATCGTCTTGAGTCCAACCCGG
TAAGACACGACTTATCGCCACTGGCAGCAGCCACTGGTAACAGGATTAGCAGAGCGAGGTATGTAGGCGG
TGCTACAGAGTTCTTGAAGTGGTGGCCTAACTACGGCTACACTAGAAGAACAGTATTTGGTATCTGCGCT
CTGCTGAAGCCAGTTACCTTCGGAAAAAGAGTTGGTAGCTCTTGATCCGGCAAACAAACCACCGCTGGTA
GCGGTGGTTTTTTTGTTTGCAAGCAGCAGATTACGCGCAGAAAAAAAGGATCTCAAGAAGATCCTTTGAT
CTTTTCTACGGGGTCTGACGCTCAGTGGAACGAAAACTCACGTTAAGGGATTTTGGTCATGAGATTATCA
AAAAGGATCTTCACCTAGATCCTTTTAAATTAAAAATGAAGTTTTAAATCAATCTAAAGTATATATGAGT
AAACTTGGTCTGACAGTTACCAATGCTTAATCAGTGAGGCACCTATCTCAGCGATCTGTCTATTTCGTTC
ATCCATAGTTGCCTGACTCCCCGTCGTGTAGATAACTACGATACGGGAGGGCTTACCATCTGGCCCCAGT
GCTGCAATGATACCGCGAGACCCACGCTCACCGGCTCCAGATTTATCAGCAATAAACCAGCCAGCCGGAA
GGGCCGAGCGCAGAAGTGGTCCTGCAACTTTATCCGCCTCCATCCAGTCTATTAATTGTTGCCGGGAAGC
TAGAGTAAGTAGTTCGCCAGTTAATAGTTTGCGCAACGTTGTTGCCATTGCTACAGGCATCGTGGTGTCA
CGCTCGTCGTTTGGTATGGCTTCATTCAGCTCCGGTTCCCAACGATCAAGGCGAGTTACATGATCCCCCA
TGTTGTGCAAAAAAGCGGTTAGCTCCTTCGGTCCTCCGATCGTTGTCAGAAGTAAGTTGGCCGCAGTGTT
ATCACTCATGGTTATGGCAGCACTGCATAATTCTCTTACTGTCATGCCATCCGTAAGATGCTTTTCTGTG
ACTGGTGAGTACTCAACCAAGTCATTCTGAGAATAGTGTATGCGGCGACCGAGTTGCTCTTGCCCGGCGT
CAATACGGGATAATACCGCGCCACATAGCAGAACTTTAAAAGTGCTCATCATTGGAAAACGTTCTTCGGG
GCGAAAACTCTCAAGGATCTTACCGCTGTTGAGATCCAGTTCGATGTAACCCACTCGTGCACCCAACTGA
TCTTCAGCATCTTTTACTTTCACCAGCGTTTCTGGGTGAGCAAAAACAGGAAGGCAAAATGCCGCAAAAA
AGGGAATAAGGGCGACACGGAAATGTTGAATACTCATACTCTTCCTTTTTCAATATTATTGAAGCATTTA
TCAGGGTTATTGTCTCATGAGCGGATACATATTTGAATGTATTTAGAAAAATAAACAAATAGGGGTTCCG
CGCACATTTCCCCGAAAAGTGCCACCTG
[124 nt withheld, positions 7799-7922]
C
[91 nt withheld, positions 7924-8014]
A
[49 nt withheld, positions 8016-8064]
CCTTTGACGTTGGAGTCCACGTTCTTT
[37 nt withheld, positions 8092-8128]
ACCCTATCTCGGTCTATTCTTTTGATTTATAAGGGATTTTGCCGATTTCGGCCTATTGGTTAAAAAATGA
GCTGATTTAACAAAAATTTAACGCGAATTTTAACAAAATATTAACGCTTACAATTTCCATTCGCCATTCA
GGCTGCGCAACTGTTGGGAAGGGCGATCGGTGCGGGCCTCTTCGCTATTACGCCAGCTGGCGAAAGGGGG
ATGTGCTGCAAGGCGATTAAGTTGGGTAACGCCAGGGTTTTCCCAGTCACGACGTTGTAAAACGACGGCC
AGTGCCAAGCTGATCTATACATTGAATCAATATTGGCAATTAGCCATATTAGTCATTGGTTATATAGCAT
AAATCAATATTGGCTATTGGCCATTGCATACGTTGTATCTATATCATAATATGTACATTTATATTGGCTC
ATGTCCAATATGACCGCCATGTT
